>Addgene plasmid #88879 | pSCALPs-HA-NFAT1 (4-460)-GFP | addgene full sequence | sequence record 177202 | Addgene NGS Result
GATCTTGAAGTTCACCTTGATGCCGTTCTTCTGCTTGTCGGCCATGATATAGACGTTGTGGCTGTTGTAG
TTGTACTCCAGCTTGTGCCCCAGGATGTTGCCGTCCTCCTTGAAGTCGATGCCCTTCAGCTCGATGCGGT
TCACCAGGGTGTCGCCCTCGAACTTCACCTCGGCGCGGGTCTTGTAGTTGCCGTCGTCCTTGAAGAAGAT
GGTGCGCTCCTGGACGTAGCCTTCGGGCATGGCGGACTTGAAGAAGTCGTGCTGCTTCATGTGGTCGGGG
TAGCGGCTGAAGCACTGCACGCCGTAGGTCAGGGTGGTCACGAGGGTGGGCCAGGGCACGGGCAGCTTGC
CGGTGGTGCAGATGAACTTCAGGGTCAGCTTGCCGTAGGTGGCATCGCCCTCGCCCTCGCCGGACACGCT
GAACTTGTGGCCGTTTACGTCGCCGTCCAGCTCGACCAGGATGGGCACCACCCCGGTGAACAGCTCCTCG
CCCTTGCTCACCATGGTGGCGACCGGTGGATCGATCTGAAGCCCCAGAGGCTTGTTCTCCATGTAGCCGT
GGAGCTGCACCACAGGGTGTCCTCCTGTTGGGGCTTTGACAGCGCCACGGCTGCCCTCCGTCTCATAGTG
GGCCCGGTGATGGGGCTTGGGTTGGACCTCAATCCGTAGCTCATAGGAGCCCGACTGATTGGAGAGTGGC
CACTCGAGTGGTGGGAGGGATGCAGTCACAGGGATGCTGCAGATGGGAATGGCCGGCACCAACTGCTTGG
GCCAAGTAGGTGGTACCAGCAGGATGGACTCTGGAGCGGAATTCCTCCTCTCCTCCTGCTCACATGGCCC
CAGGAACTCCACAGTAGGGTAGATGTGGCGGGCCAGGCCAGCCTTGGACGGAGCGGTGGACACAGGCGTC
GGGTCAGGACTGGTCTTCCATATCTTGGAGGGGATCCCGCAGGGCGAGTCGGTGGCCAGGGTGTTGAGGG
CATCCATGAGAACAGCAGAGCCGGCCGTGGGGGGGTACCCAGCGGGGATGCTGTCGTCCTGCGGTGCCAC
GTGAGGCGAGGGCTGTGGCGAGGGGCTCCGGGAGCGCTGGGGTGAGGCTGCGGGCAGAGGAGCAACCAAA
GCCTCTGCGCACGAATGCCTCCGCTTGGCACCGGGTGAGGAGGAGCGGGATGCCGGACGGGGCACGGGCG
AGTGTCGGCCCAGGCAGCTGTCCTCGGCGAGGCTGGTTCGAGGTGACATTATTGGAGAGGTTCTGGGGGA
ATAATGAGCAGGGATGTTTTGAAACTGGGGACACAGGTCGTCGGGCCCGGCGTTATTGGGTGAGACGCAG
GGCGAGGTGTAGGGGGAGAAGGTGTCAGAAATGAAGCTGGCAGAGGAGCCGCTGCTAGCGGGGCTCAAGC
AAAGCGGCTCGCGGTAGCCCTCGTAGCCGGGCACGGGCAGTGTGAACCTCGGGCTGGCGGCCACGCCGGC
CAGGGCCAGGGCCGGCTGCTCGGGGGACAGGCCGGCGTCTCTCCCACGGAGGGCCCCCCCTGCCTGCATC
AGTTCGTGGGATGGAGTGATCTCGATCCGAGGGCTCGGGCCCGAAGCCCCTGCTGGCTTGACCGGGCTCA
GAAAGTTCTGGAACCCTATACTATCCGGCTCTCCGAACCGGCCAGGGGGCTCGCCAGAGGGACTGGCAAG
GGGGTTGCATGGCTTGAGGCCATAGTCCAGGACATCATCCGGGTATGCGAGTCCGGAGGGTGAGCTGATG
GCCTTATGTGCGATCGGTTCTTCTTCGATAGGGTTCAGATAGTCATAATCGAAGAGGATGGAAAAGTCCA
GCTCGTCTTGGGGACTGCCCCCGGGCTCGTGGCCGGGGCCGTCCCCGCCATCGGGGTCGGGCTGCGGCTC
CGGGCTAGAGCGGCCGCACTGAGCAGCGTAATCTGGAACGTCATATGGATAGGATCCTGCATAGTCCGGG
ACGTCATAGGGATAGCCCGCATAGTCAGGAACATCGTATGGGTAAAAGATCATGGTGGAAGCTTGAGCTC
TAGACCCCCGGGCGACTCAGTCTGTCGGAGGACTGGCGCGCCGAGTGAGGGGTTGTGAGCTCTTTTATAG
AGCTCGGGAAGCAGAAGCGCGCGAACAGAAGCGAGAAGCAGGCTGATTGGTTAATTCAAATAAGGCGCAG
GGTCATTTCAGGTCCTTGGGGGAGCCTGGAAACATCTGATGGGTCTTAAGAAACTGCTGAGGGTTGGGCC
ATATCTGGGGACCATCTGTTCTTGGCCTCGGGCCGGGGCCGAAACTGCGGTGACCATCTGTTCTTGGCCC
CGGGCCGGGGCCGAAACTGCTCACCGCAGATATCCTGTTTGGCCCAACGTTAGCTATTTTCATGTACCCG
CCCTTGATCTGAACTTCTCTATTCTTGGTTTGGTATTTTTCCATGCCTTGCAAAATGGCGTTACTGCAGC
TAGCTTGCCAAACCTACAGGTGGGGTCTTTCATTCCCCCCTTTTTCTGGAGACTAAATAAAATCTTTTAT
TTTATCGGGGCTGCAGTTAATTAACCAAACTGGATCTCTGCTGTCCCTGTAATAAACCCGAAAATTTTGA
ATTTTTGTAATTTGTTTTTGTAATTCTTTAGTTTGTATGTCTGTTGCTATTATGTCTACTATTCTTTCCC
CTGCACTGTACCCCCCAATCCCCCCTTTTCTTTTAAAATTGTGGATGAATACTGCCATTTGTCTGCAGAA
TTGGCGCACGCAGTGCCGATCCGTTCACTAATCGAATGGATCTGTCTCTGTCTCTCTCTCCACCTTCTTC
TTCTATTCCTTCGGGCCTGTCGGGTCCCCTCGGGGTTGGGAGGTGGGTCTGAAACGATAATGGTGAATAT
CCCTGCCTAACTCTATTCACTATAGAAAGTACAGCAAAAACTATTCTTAAACCTACCAAGCCTCCTACTA
TCATTATGAATAATTTTATATACCACAGCCAATTTGTTATGTTAAACCAATTCCACAAACTTGCCCATTT
ATCTAATTCCAATAATTCTTGTTCATTCTTTTCTTGCTGGTTTTGCGATTCTTCAATTAAGGAGTGTATT
AAGCTTGTGTAATTGTTAATTCTCTGTCCCACTCCATCCAGGTCGTGTGATTCCAAATCTGTTCCAGAGA
TTTATTACTCCAACTAGCATTCCAAGGCACAGCAGTGGTGCAAATGAGTTTTCCAGAGCAACCCCAAATC
CCCAGGAGCTGTTGATCCTTTAGGTATCTTTCCACAGCCAGGATTCTTGCCTGGAGCTGCTTGATGCCCC
AGACTGTGAGTTGCAACAGATGCTGTTGCGCCTCAATAGCCCTCAGCAAATTGTTCTGCTGCTGCACTAT
ACCAGACAATAATTGTCTGGCCTGTACCGTCAGCGTCATTGACGCTGCGCCCATAGTGCTTCCTGCTGCT
CCCAAGAACCCAAGGAACAAAGCTCCTATTCCCACTGCTCTTTTTTCTCTCTGCACCACTCTTCTCTTTG
CCTTGGTGGGTGCTACTCCTAATGGTTCAATTTTTACTACTTTATATTTATATAATTCACTTCTCCAATT
GTCCCTCATATCTCCTCCTCCAGGTCTGAAGATCAGCGGCCGGCCGCTTGCTGTGCGGTGGTCTTACTTT
TGTTTTGCTCTTCCTCTATCTTGTCTAAAGCTTCCTTGGTGTCTTTTATCTCTATCCTTTGATGCACACA
ATAGAGGGTTGCTACTGTATTATATAATGATCTAAGTTCTTCTGATCCTGTCTGAAGGGATGGTTGTAGC
TGTCCCAGTATTTGTCTACAGCCTTCTGATGTTTCTAACAGGCCAGGATTAACTGCGAATCGTTCTAGCT
CCCTGCTTGCCCATACTATATGTTTTAATTTATATTTTTTCTTTCCCCCTGGCCTTAACCGAATTTTTTC
CCATCGCGATCTAATTCTCCCCCGCTTAATACTGACGCTCTCGCACCCATCTCTCTCCTTCTAGCCTCCG
CTAGTCAAAATTTTTGGCGTACTCACCAGTCGCCGCCCCTCGCCTCTTGCCGTGCGCGCTTCAGCAAGCC
GAGTCCTGCGTCGAGAGAGCTCCTCTGGTTTCCCTTTCGCTTTCAAGTCCCTGTTCGGGCGCCACTGCTA
GAGATTTTCCACACTGACTAAAAGGGTCTGAGGGATCTCTAGTTACCAGAGTCACACAACAGACGGGCAC
ACACTACTTGAAGCACTCAAGGCAAGCTTTATTGAGGCTTAAGCAGTGGGTTCCCTAGTTAGCCAGAGAG
CTCCCAGGCTCAGATCTGGTCTAACCAGAGAGACCCAGTACAGGCAAAACGCGCTGCTTATATAGACCTC
CCACCGTACACGCCTACCGCCCATTTGCGTCAATGGGGCGGAGTTGTTACGACATTTTGGAAAGTCCCGT
TGATTTTGGTGCCAAAACAAACTCCCATTGACGTCAATGGGGTGGAGACTTGGAAATCCCCGTGAGTCAA
ACCGCTATCCACGCCCATTGATGTACTGCCAAAACCGCATCACCATGGTAATAGCGATGACTAATACGTA
GATGTACTGCCAAGTAGGAAAGTCCCATAAGGTCATGTACTGGGCATAATGCCAGGCGGGCCATTTACCG
TCATTGACGTCAATAGGGGGCGTACTTGGCATATGATACACTTGATGTACTGCCAAGTGGGCAGTTTACC
GTAAATACTCCACCCATTGACGTCAATGGAAAGTCCCTATTGGCGTTACTATGGGAACATACGTCATTAT
TGACGTCAATGGGCGGGGGTCGTTGGGCGGTCAGCCAGGCGGGCCATTTACCGTAAGTTATGTAACGCGG
AACTCCATATATGGGCTATGAACTAATGACCCCGTAATTGATTACTATTAATAACTAGTCAATAATCAAT
GTCAACGCGAGCTTTTTGCAAAAGCCTAGGCCTCCAAAAAAGCCTCCTCACTACTTCTGGAATAGCTCAG
AGGCAGAGGCGGCCTCGGCCTCTGCATAAATAAAAAAAATTAGTCAGCCATGGGGCGGAGAATGGGCGGA
ACTGGGCGGAGTTAGGGGCGGGATGGGCGGAGTTAGGGGCGGGACTATGGTTGCTGACTAATTGAGATGC
ATGCTTTGCATACTTCTGCCTGCTGGGGAGCCTGGGGACTTTCCACACCTGGTTGCTGACTAATTGAGAT
GCATGCTTTGCATACTTCTGCCTGCTGGGGAGCCTGGGGACTTTCCACACCCTAACTGACACACATTCCA
CAGCGCGTATATCTGGCCCGTACATCGCGAAGCAGCGCAAAACGCCTAACCCTAAGCAGATTCTTCATGC
AATTGTCGGTCAAGCCTTGCCTTGTTGTAGCTTAAATTTTGCTCGCGCACTACTCAGCGACCTCCAACAC
ACAAGCAGGGAGCAGATACTGGCTTAACTATGCGGCATCAGAGCAGATTGTACTGAGAGTGCACCATAGG
GGATCGGGAGATCTCCCGATCCGTCGACGTCAGGTGGCACTTTTCGGGGAAATGTGCGCGGAACCCCTAT
TTGTTTATTTTTCTAAATACATTCAAATATGTATCCGCTCATGAGACAATAACCCTGATAAATGCTTCAA
TAATATTGAAAAAGGAAGAGTATGAGTATTCAACATTTCCGTGTCGCCCTTATTCCCTTTTTTGCGGCAT
TTTGCCTTCCTGTTTTTGCTCACCCAGAAACGCTGGTGAAAGTAAAAGATGCTGAAGATCAGTTGGGTGC
ACGAGTGGGTTACATCGAACTGGATCTCAACAGCGGTAAGATCCTTGAGAGTTTTCGCCCCGAAGAACGT
TTTCCAATGATGAGCACTTTTAAAGTTCTGCTATGTGGCGCGGTATTATCCCGTATTGACGCCGGGCAAG
AGCAACTCGGTCGCCGCATACACTATTCTCAGAATGACTTGGTTGAGTACTCACCAGTCACAGAAAAGCA
TCTTACGGATGGCATGACAGTAAGAGAATTATGCAGTGCTGCCATAACCATGAGTGATAACACTGCGGCC
AACTTACTTCTGACAACGATCGGAGGACCGAAGGAGCTAACCGCTTTTTTGCACAACATGGGGGATCATG
TAACTCGCCTTGATCGTTGGGAACCGGAGCTGAATGAAGCCATACCAAACGACGAGCGTGACACCACGAT
GCCTGTAGCAATGGCAACAACGTTGCGCAAACTATTAACTGGCGAACTACTTACTCTAGCTTCCCGGCAA
CAATTAATAGACTGGATGGAGGCGGATAAAGTTGCAGGACCACTTCTGCGCTCGGCCCTTCCGGCTGGCT
GGTTTATTGCTGATAAATCTGGAGCCGGTGAGCGTGGGTCTCGCGGTATCATTGCAGCACTGGGGCCAGA
TGGTAAGCCCTCCCGTATCGTAGTTATCTACACGACGGGGAGTCAGGCAACTATGGATGAACGAAATAGA
CAGATCGCTGAGATAGGTGCCTCACTGATTAAGCATTGGTAACTGTCAGACCAAGTTTACTCATATATAC
TTTAGATTGATTTAAAACTTCATTTTTAATTTAAAAGGATCTAGGTGAAGATCCTTTTTGATAATCTCAT
GACCAAAATCCCTTAACGTGAGTTTTCGTTCCACTGAGCGTCAGACCCCGTAGAAAAGATCAAAGGATCT
TCTTGAGATCCTTTTTTTCTGCGCGTAATCTGCTGCTTGCAAACAAAAAAACCACCGCTACCAGCGGTGG
TTTGTTTGCCGGATCAAGAGCTACCAACTCTTTTTCCGAAGGTAACTGGCTTCAGCAGAGCGCAGATACC
AAATACTGTTCTTCTAGTGTAGCCGTAGTTAGGCCACCACTTCAAGAACTCTGTAGCACCGCCTACATAC
CTCGCTCTGCTAATCCTGTTACCAGTGGCTGCTGCCAGTGGCGATAAGTCGTGTCTTACCGGGTTGGACT
CAAGACGATAGTTACCGGATAAGGCGCAGCGGTCGGGCTGAACGGGGGGTTCGTGCACACAGCCCAGCTT
GGAGCGAACGACCTACACCGAACTGAGATACCTACAGCGTGAGCTATGAGAAAGCGCCACGCTTCCCGAA
GGGAGAAAGGCGGACAGGTATCCGGTAAGCGGCAGGGTCGGAACAGGAGAGCGCACGAGGGAGCTTCCAG
GGGGAAACGCCTGGTATCTTTATAGTCCTGTCGGGTTTCGCCACCTCTGACTTGAGCGTCGATTTTTGTG
ATGCTCGTCAGGGGGGCGGAGCCTATGGAAAAACGCCAGCAACGCGGCCTTTTTACGGTTCCTGGCCTTT
TGCTGGCCTTTTGCTCACATGAAACGGGCCCTGCTAGAGATTTTCCACACTGACTAAAAGGGTCTGAGGG
ATCTCTAGTTACCAGAGTCACACAACAGACGGGCACACACTACTTGAAGCACTCAAGGCAAGCTTTATTG
AGGCTTAAGCAGTGGGTTCCCTAGTTAGCCAGAGAGCTCCCAGGCTCAGATCTGGTCTAACCAGAGAGAC
CCAGTACAGTCCGGATGCAGCTCTCGGGCCATGTGATGAAATGCTAGGCGGCTGTCAAACCTCCACTCTA
ATACTTCTCTCTCCGGGTCATCCATCCCATGCAGGCTCACAGGGTGTAACAAGCGGGTGTTCTCTCCTTC
ATTGGCTTCTTCTACCTTCTCTTGCTCAACTGGTACTAGCTTGTAGCACCATCCAAAGGTCAGTGGATAT
CTGATCCCTGGCCCTGGTGTGTAGTTCTGCCAATCAGGGAAGTAGCCTTGTGTGTGGTAGATCCACAGAT
CAAGGATATCTTGTCTTCGTTGGGAGTGAATTAGCCCTTCCAGTCCCCCCTTTTCTTTTAAAAAGTGGCT
AAGATCTACAGCTGCCTTGTAAGTCATTGGTCTTAAAGGTACCTGAGGTGTGACTGGAAAACCCACCTCC
TCCTCCTCTTGTGCTTCTAGCCAGGCACAATCAGCATTGGTAGCTGCTGTATTGCTACTTGTGATTGCTC
CATGTTTTTCTAGGTCTCGACGCGATTAAGCGGGGAGGCGGCCCAAAGGGAGATCCGACTCGTCTGAGGG
CGAAGGCGAAGACGCGGAAGAGGCCGCAGAGCCGGCAGCAGGCCGCGGGAAGGAAGGTCCGCTGGATTGA
GGGCCGAAGGGACGTAGCAGAAGGACGTCCCGCGCAGAATCCAGGTGGCAACACAGGCGAGCAGCCATGG
AAAGGACGTCAGCTTCCCCGACAACACCACGGAATTGTCAGTGCCCAACAGCCGAGCCCCTGTCCAGCAG
CGGGCAAGGCAGGCGGCGATGAGTTCCGCCGTGGCAATAGGGAGGGGGAAAGCGAAAGTCCCGGAAAGGA
GCTGACAGGTGGTGGCAATGCCCCAACCAGTGGGGGTTGCGTCAGCAAACACAGTGCACACCACGCCACG
TTGCCTGACAACGGGCCACAACTCCTCATAAAGAGACAGCAACCAGGATTTATACAAGGAGGAGAAAATG
AAAGCCATACGGGAAGCAATAGCATGATACAAAGGCATTAAAGCAGCGTATCCACATAGCGTAAAAGGAG
CAACATAGTTAAGAATACCAGTCAATCTTTCACAAATTTTGTAATCCAGAGGTTGATTAGCGATCGCTCA
GGCACCGGGCTTGCGGGTCATGCACCAGGTGCGCGGTCCTTCGGGCACCTCGACGTCGGCGGTGACGGTG
AAGCCGAGCCGCTCGTAGAAGGGGAGGTTGCGGGGCGCGGAGGTCTCCAGGAAGGCGGGCACCCCGGCGC
GCTCGGCCGCCTCCACTCCGGGGAGCACGACGGCGCTGCCCAGACCCTTGCCCTGGTGGTCGGGCGAGAC
GCCGACGGTGGCCAGGAACCACGCGGGCTCCTTGGGCCGGTGCGGCGCCAGGAGGCCTTCCATCTGTTGC
TGCGCGGCCAGCCGGGAACCGCTCAACTCGGCCATGCGCGGGCCGATCTCGGCGAACACCGCCCCCGCTT
CGACGCTCTCCGGCGTGGTCCAGACCGCCACCGCGGCGCCGTCGTCCGCGACCCACACCTTGCCGATGTC
GAGCCCGACGCGCGTGAGGAAGAGTTCTTGCAGCTCGGTGACCCGCTCGATGTGGCGGTCCGGGTCGACG
GTGTGGCGCGTGGCGGGGTAGTCGGCGAACGCGGCGGCGAGGGTGCGTACGGCCCGGGGGACGTCGTCGC
GGGTGGCGAGGCGCACCGTGGGCTTGTACTCGGTCATGGTGGCACGCGTGGCTAATAGTACACGGTTTTC
CTCGGCGGTGGCGTCTGCAAAACGGCACGAGCCTGGCCTCCCGCCCCTTTTATACCACGTTCGGCCCCGC
CCGCAACCCGGTCTCGCGCCTCCGTCCCGGCCAATCGGGTCTGCGACTTCGCCAGAGTGACAGTGCATCT
GGCCTATAGACGGAAGCCGGCGCTGATGGGGACGACACATGAGGCGCGCGTGCGCGCTAACGCGCGGAGG
CAGGTTCCCGCCTGCGGGCTCCGTCGCGGTGGCTGCGGCATGGGACTCGGGGCGGGGCGGCAGTACGGGA
CGCGGGGCACGGGGGAGGGTCAGTGCGGAACGGGGGTGGGCAGCATGGCGCGCGCACGCGGGAGACGGAA
GCGCGGCGGCTCTTCGGCCGTTGTCAAGCGATGAGGCGCGTCTCCCCATTGCACAGAGGGGGCAACTGAG
GCGAACGCAGGCCTCAAGGTCGCGCCGCCAGTCAAGGTCGAGAATTCTGGCCAGTTATGGCTGATTGTTA
ACTAGAGTCGCGGCCGCTTTACTTGTACAGCTCGTCCATGCCGAGAGTGATCCCGGCGGCGGTCACGAAC
TCCAGCAGGACCATGTGATCGCGCTTCTCGTTGGGGTCTTTGCTCAGGGCGGACTGGGTGCTCAGGTAGT
GGTTGTCGGGCAGCAGCACGGGGCCGTCGCCGATGGGGGTGTTCTGCTGGTAGTGGTCGGCGAGCTGCAC
GCTGCCGTCCTCGATGTTGTGGCG
Features (pLannotate 1.2.2; 22 found; start..end, strand, type, name):
    523..1893    -  CDS            Nfatc2 (fragment): NFAC2_MOUSE - Also known as Nfat1, Nfatp. Experimental evidence at protein level: Swiss-Prot protein existence level 1. Plays a role in the inducible expression of cytokine genes in T-cells, especially in the induction of the IL-2, IL-3, IL-4, TNF-alpha or GM-CSF. Promotes invasive migration through the activation of GPC6 expression and WNT5A signaling pathway. From Mus musculus (Mouse).
   1915..2004    -  CDS            3xHA: three tandem HA epitope tags
   2037..2444    -  promoter       SFFV promoter: spleen focus-forming virus long terminal repeat (LTR) promoter
   2581..2698    -  misc_feature   cPPT/CTS: central polypurine tract and central termination sequence of HIV-1
   2748..2848    -  CDS            Rev (fragment): human immunodeficiency virus 1 (HIV-1) Rev protein; rev; enhances nuclear export of unspliced and incompletely spliced viral mRNAs
   2861..3103    -  CDS            env (fragment): ENV_HV2ST - Experimental evidence at protein level: Swiss-Prot protein existence level 1. The gp120-gp41 heterodimer allows rapid transcytosis of the virus through CD4 negative cells such as simple epithelial monolayers of the intestinal, rectal and endocervical epithelial barriers. Both gp120 and gp41 specifically recognize glycosphingolipids galactosyl- ceramide (GalCer) or 3' sulfo-galactosyl-ceramide (GalS) present in the lipid rafts structures of epithelial cells. Binding to these alternative receptors allows the rapid transcytosis of the virus through the epithelial cells. This transcyto
   3224..3457    -  misc_feature   RRE: The Rev response element (RRE) of HIV-1 allows for Rev-dependent mRNA export from the nucleus to the cytoplasm.
   3632..3970    -  CDS            HIV-1 gag (fragment): gag protein from human immunodeficiency virus 1; gag
   3954..4079    -  misc_feature   HIV-1 Ψ: packaging signal of human immunodeficiency virus type 1
   4126..4306    -  LTR            5' LTR (truncated): truncated 5' long terminal repeat (LTR) from HIV-1
   4324..4523    -  promoter       CMV promoter: human cytomegalovirus (CMV) immediate early promoter
   4524..4903    -  enhancer       CMV enhancer: human cytomegalovirus immediate early enhancer
   4915..5244    -  promoter       SV40 promoter: SV40 enhancer and early promoter
   5406..5458    +  misc_feature   bom (fragment): basis of mobility region from pBR322
   5517..5621    +  promoter       AmpR promoter: bla
   5622..6482    +  CDS            AmpR: β-lactamase; bla; confers resistance to ampicillin, carbenicillin, and related antibiotics
   6653..7241    +  rep_origin     ori: high-copy-number ColE1/pMB1/pBR322/pUC origin of replication
   7312..7492    -  LTR            5' LTR (truncated): truncated 5' long terminal repeat (LTR) from HIV-1
   7499..7999    -  CDS            nef (fragment): NEF_HV1LA - Experimental evidence at protein level: Swiss-Prot protein existence level 1. Extracellular Nef protein targets CD4(+) T-lymphocytes for apoptosis by interacting with CXCR4 surface receptors. From Human immunodeficiency virus type 1 group M subtype B (isolate Lai) (HIV-1).
   8010..8598    -  misc_feature   WPRE: woodchuck hepatitis virus posttranscriptional regulatory element
   8608..9207    -  CDS            PuroR: puromycin N-acetyltransferase; pac from Streptomyces alboniger; confers resistance to puromycin
   9749..504     -  CDS            EGFP (across the origin): the original enhanced GFP (Yang et al., 1996) mammalian codon-optimized
