[The description below was written by a language model from this plasmid's Addgene catalogue record and pLannotate feature annotations shown in this document.]
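Description:
pSCALPs-HA-NFAT1 (4-460)-GFP is an HIV-1-based lentiviral transfer plasmid of roughly 10 kb, built on the pSCALPs backbone for stable expression of a tagged NFAT1 fragment in mammalian cells. It is propagated in bacteria through a high-copy ColE1/pUC-type origin and an ampicillin resistance gene. Transduced mammalian cells can be selected with puromycin. The viral genome is transcribed from a CMV enhancer/promoter fused to a truncated 5' LTR. It carries the usual cis elements: the Ψ packaging signal with adjoining gag sequence, the Rev response element for nuclear export of the full-length RNA, the cPPT/CTS, a WPRE to boost transcript stability and expression, and a second truncated LTR at the 3' end. Residual env, Rev and nef fragments are annotated but are only remnants of the parental viral sequence.

The payload is driven by the internal SFFV promoter and encodes residues 4-460 of mouse NFAT1 (Nfatc2), with an N-terminal HA tag (annotated as three tandem copies) and EGFP fused to the C terminus. The insert was subcloned between XbaI and HpaI sites from an earlier HA-NFAT1(4-460)-GFP plasmid and retains two substitutions from that parent, L78P and L287P. The depositor reports that these do not impair stimulus-induced nuclear translocation. A puromycin N-acetyltransferase gene lies downstream of EGFP and upstream of the WPRE. About 540 bp between them is unannotated, so the record does not show what element drives its expression. The construct serves as a fluorescent reporter of NFAT1 movement from cytoplasm to nucleus after cell stimulation, and the associated publication concerns mast cell inflammatory responses.
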