Addgene plasmid #88879: pSCALPs-HA-NFAT1 (4-460)-GFP
Purpose: Lentiviral vector expressing the fusion protein HA-NFAT1 (4-460)-GFP
Depositing lab: Silvia Monticelli. Depositing organization: Institute for Research in Biomedicine, Switzerland. Publication: Dnmt3a restrains mast cell inflammatory responses. Leoni C, Montagner S, Rinaldi A, Bertoni F, Polletti S, Balestrieri C, Monticelli S. Proc Natl Acad Sci U S A. 2017 Feb 6. pii: 201616420. doi: 10.1073/pnas.1616420114. PubMed 28167789.
Backbone
  Vector backbone: pSCALPs
  Backbone size w/o insert (bp): 7740
  Total vector size (bp): 9951
  Vector type: Mammalian Expression, Lentiviral
  Selectable markers: Puromycin
Growth in bacteria
  Bacterial resistance: Ampicillin, 100 μg/mL
  Growth temperature: 37°C
  Growth strain: NEB Stable
  Copy number: High Copy
Gene/Insert
  Gene/Insert name: HA-NFAT1 (4-460)-GFP fusion protein
  Species: M. musculus (mouse)
  Insert size (bp): 2271
  Mutation: amino acids 4-460 only; L78P & L287P *see below
  Entrez Gene: Nfatc2 (a.k.a. AI607462, NF-ATc2, NF-ATp, NFAT1, NFAT1-D, Nfatp)
  Promoter: SFFV (spleen focus forming virus)
  Tag / fusion protein: HA tag (N terminal on insert); GFP fusion protein (C terminal on insert)
  Cloning method: Restriction Enzyme; 5′ cloning site XbaI (not destroyed); 3′ cloning site HpaI (not destroyed)
  Sequencing primers: 5′ GCTTCTCGCTTCTGTTCG; 3′ GTTGTCAAGCGATGAGGCGCGT
Resource information
  A portion of this plasmid was derived from a plasmid made by: The insert was subcloned starting from Addgene plasmid #11107. DEPOSITING LAB: Anjana Rao PUBLICATION: Aramburu et al Science. 1999 Sep 24. 285(5436):2129-33.
Terms and licenses: Academic/Nonprofit Terms; Industry Terms: Not Available to Industry
Depositor comments: *Note: The insert in this construct contains two amino acid residue substitutions (L78P and L287P) carried over from the parental vector HA-NFAT1(4-460)-GFP (Addgene plasmid #11107). These residue changes do not alter the ability of the protein to translocate into the nucleus in response to stimuli, and the plasmid functions as described in the associated publication.
How to cite: pSCALPs-HA-NFAT1 (4-460)-GFP was a gift from Silvia Monticelli (Addgene plasmid # 88879 ; http://n2t.net/addgene:88879 ; RRID:Addgene_88879)
