>Addgene plasmid #88879 | pSCALPs-HA-NFAT1 (4-460)-GFP | depositor partial sequence | sequence record 172562 | Insert start+5'upstream plasmid region
ACAACCCCTCACTCGGCGCGCCAGTCCTCCGACAGACTGAGTCGCCCGGGGGTCTAGAGCTCAAGCTTCC
ACCATGATCTTTTACCCATACGATGTTCCTGACTATGCGGGCTATCCCTATGACGTCCCGGACTATGCAG
GATCCTATCCATATGACGTTCCAGATTACGCTGCTCAGTGCGGCCGCTCTAGCCCGGAGCCGCAGCCCGA
CCCCGATGGCGGGGACGGCCCCGGCCACGAGCCCGGGGGCAGTCCCCAAGACGAGCTGGACTTTTCCATC
CTCTTCGATTATGACTATCTGAACCCTATCGAAGAAGAACCGATCGCACATAAGGCCATCAGCTCACCCT
CCGGACTCGCATACCCGGATGATGTCCTGGACTATGGCCTCAAGCCATGCAACCCCCTTGCCAGTCCCTC
TGGCGAGCCCCCTGGCCGGTTCGGAGAGCCGGATAGTATAGGGTTCCAGAACTTTCTGAGCCCGGTCAAG
CCAGCAGGGGCTTCGGGCCCGAGCCCTCGGATCGAGATCACTCCATCCCACGAACTGATGCAGGCAGGGG
GGGCCCTCCGTGGGAGAGACGCCGGCCTGTCCCCCGAGCAGCCGGCCCTGGCCCTGGCCGGCGTGGCCGC
CAGCCCGAGGTTCACACTGCCCGTGCCCGGCTACGAGGGCTACCGCGAGCCGCTTTGCTTGAGCCCCGCT
AGCAGCGGCTCCTCTGCCAGCTCATTCATTTCTGACACCTTCTCCCCCTACACCTCGCCCTGCGTCTCAC
CCAATAACGCCGGGCCCGACGACCTGTGTCCCCAGTTTCAAAACATCCCTGCTCATTATTCCCCCAGAAC
CTCTCCAATAATGTCACCTCGAACCAGCCTCGCCGAGGACAGCTGCCTGGGCCGACACTCGCCCGTGCCC
CGTCCGGCATCCCGCTCCTCCTCACCCGGTGCCAAGCGGAGGCATTCGTGCGCAGAGGCTTTGGTTGCTC
CTCTGCCCGCAGCCTCACCCCAGCGCTCCCGGAGCCCCTCGCCACAGCCCTCGCCTCACGTGGCACTGCA
GGACGACAGCATCCCCGCTGGGTACCCCCCCACGGCCGGCTCTGCTGTTCTCATGGATGCCCTCAACACC
CTGGCCACCGAC
