>Addgene plasmid #88879 | pSCALPs-HA-NFAT1 (4-460)-GFP | depositor partial sequence | sequence record 172563 | insert end+3'downstream plasmid region
AGGAGGAATTCCGCTCCAGAGTCCATCCTGCTGGTACCACCTACTTGGCCCAAGCAGTTGGTGCCGGCCA
TTCCCATCTGCAGCATCCCTGTGACTGCATCCCTCCCACCACTCGAGTGGCCACTCTCCAATCAGTCGGG
CTCCTATGAGCTACGGATTGAGGTCCAACCCAAGCCCCATCACCGGGCCCACTATGAGACGGAGGGCAGC
CGTGGCGCTGTCAAAGCCCCAACAGGAGGACACCCTGTGGTGCAGCTCCACGGCTACATGGAGAACAAGC
CTCTGGGGCTTCAGATCGATCCACCGGTCGCCACCATGGTGAGCAAGGGCGAGGAGCTGTTCACCGGGGT
GGTGCCCATCCTGGTCGAGCTGGACGGCGACGTAAACGGCCACAAGTTCAGCGTGTCCGGCGAGGGCGAG
GGCGATGCCACCTACGGCAAGCTGACCCTGAAGTTCATCTGCACCACCGGCAAGCTGCCCGTGCCCTGGC
CCACCCTCGTGACCACCCTGACCTACGGCGTGCAGTGCTTCAGCCGCTACCCCGACCACATGAAGCAGCA
CGACTTCTTCAAGTCCGCCATGCCCGAAGGCTACGTCCAGGAGCGCACCATCTTCTTCAAGGACGACGGC
AACTACAAGACCCGCGCCGAGGTGAAGTTCGAGGGCGACACCCTGGTGAACCGCATCGAGCTGAAGGGCA
TCGACTTCAAGGAGGACGGCAACATCCTGGGGCACAAGCTGGAGTACAACTACAACAGCCACAACGTCTA
TATCATGGCCGACAAGCAGAAGAACGGCATCAAGGTGAACTTCAAGATCCGCCACAACATCGAGGACGGC
AGCGTGCAGCTCGCCGACCACTACCAGCAGAACACCCCCATCGGCGACGGCCCCGTGCTGCTGCCCGACA
ACCACTACCTGAGCACCCAGTCCGCCCTGAGCAAAGACCCCAACGAGAAGCGCGATCACATGGTCCTGCT
GGAGTTCGTGACCGCCGCCGGGATCACTCTCGGCATGGACGAGCTGTACAAGTAAAGCGGCCGCGACTCT
AGTTAACAATCAGCCATAACTGGCCAGAATTCTCGACCTTGACTGGCGGCGCGACCTTGAGGCCTGCGT
